Addgene plasmid #16423: pBS-mPlexinA2
Depositing lab: Jonathan Raper. Depositing organization: University of Pennsylvania. Publication: PlexinA2 and semaphorin signaling during cardiac neural crest development. Brown CB, Feiner L, Lu MM, Li J, Ma X, Webber AL, Jia L, Raper JA, Epstein JA. Development. 2001 Aug . 128(16):3071-80. PubMed 11688557.
Backbone
  Vector backbone: pBluescript II KS
  Backbone manufacturer: Stratagene
  Backbone size w/o insert (bp): 3000
  Vector type: In Situ Template
Growth in bacteria
  Bacterial resistance: Ampicillin, 100 μg/mL
  Growth temperature: 37°C
  Growth strain: DH5alpha
  Copy number: Low Copy
Gene/Insert
  Gene/Insert name: Plexin A2 (alt name: Plexin 2)
  Species: M. musculus (mouse)
  Insert size (bp): 2200
  Mutation: None
  GenBank ID: D86949
  Entrez Gene: Plxna2 (a.k.a. 2810428A13Rik, AA589422, AW457381, OCT, PlexA2, Plxn2, mKIAA0463)
  Cloning method: Restriction Enzyme; 5′ cloning site BamHI (not destroyed); 3′ cloning site XhoI (not destroyed)
  Sequencing primers: 5′ T7; 3′ T3
Resource information
  A portion of this plasmid was derived from a plasmid made by: Jonathan A. Raper, University of Pennsylvania
Terms and licenses: Academic/Nonprofit Terms; Industry Terms: Not Available to Industry
Depositor comments: This plasmid is an improved form of the mPlexin A2 in situ template plasmid originally described in Brown CB, Feiner L, Lu MM, Li J, Ma X, Webber AL, Jia L, Raper JA, Epstein JA. PlexinA2 and semaphorin signaling during cardiac neural crest development. Development. 2001 128(16):3071-80. Anti-sense in situ probe is generated by linearizing with BamHI and transcribing with T3 RNA polymerase.
How to cite: pBS-mPlexinA2 was a gift from Jonathan Raper (Addgene plasmid # 16423 ; http://n2t.net/addgene:16423 ; RRID:Addgene_16423)
