[The description below was written by a language model from this plasmid's Addgene catalogue record.]
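Description:
pBS-mPlexinA2 is an in situ hybridization template plasmid built on the pBluescript II KS phagemid backbone (about 3 kb), a standard bacterial cloning vector whose polylinker is flanked by opposing T7 and T3 bacteriophage RNA polymerase promoters. It is propagated in E. coli under ampicillin selection. The record lists it as low copy, although pBluescript vectors normally carry a high-copy pUC-type origin. No feature table is provided, so the backbone elements can only be inferred from the named vector rather than confirmed from annotation.

The insert is an approximately 2.2 kb fragment of mouse Plexin A2 (Plxna2, also called Plexin 2), recorded as unmutated and cloned between BamHI at the 5′ end and XhoI at the 3′ end, with both sites retained. At this size the insert is probably only a portion of the Plexin A2 transcript, but the record does not state which region it covers. There is no eukaryotic promoter or expression cassette, because the plasmid is meant for in vitro transcription of labelled riboprobes rather than protein expression. According to the depositor, the antisense probe is made by linearizing the plasmid with BamHI at the 5′ end of the insert and transcribing with T3 RNA polymerase, which gives run-off transcripts complementary to the mRNA. The T7 promoter on the opposite side would in principle give the sense strand.

The depositor describes it as an improved version of the Plexin A2 in situ template used in a study of PlexinA2 and semaphorin signalling during cardiac neural crest development. Its typical use is mapping Plxna2 mRNA expression in mouse embryos or tissue.
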