>Addgene plasmid #16423 | pBS-mPlexinA2 | addgene partial sequence | sequence record 22621 | T7 5'-TAATACGACTCACTATAGGG-3'
GCGGCCGCTCTAGACTAGTGGATCCTCACTGTGGCTGGTGTGCCCTGCACAACATGTGCTCCCGAAGAGA
CAAATGCCAACGGGCCTGGGAAGCAAATCGATTTGCTGCCAGTATCAGCCAGTGCATGAGCCTTGAGGTA
CACCCCAACAGCATCTCTGTGTCAGATCACAGCCGGCTGCTCAGCCTGGTTGTGAATGATGCTCCCAACC
TCTCTGAAGGTATTGCTTGTGCCTTTGGGAATCTGACTGAGGTGGAGGGACAGGTATCTGGGAGTCAAGT
CATCTGCATCTCACCTGGACCCAAGGATGTCCCTGTCATCCCTCTGGATCAAGACTGGTTTGGCCTAGAG
CTGCAGCTGAGATCCAAAGAGACAGGAAAGATCTTTGTCAGCACCGAATTCAAGTTCTATAACTGCAGTG
CCCACCAACTGTGCCTGTCCTGTGTTAACAGCGCCTTCCGCTGCCATTGGTGCAAGTACCGTAACCTCTG
CACACATGACCCCACTACCTGTTCCTTCCAGGAAGGCAGGATCAATGTTTCAGAGGACTGTCCCCAGCTC
GTGCCCACGGAGGAGATTCTGATCCCAGTTGGGGAAGTAAAACCAATCACCCTTAAGGCCCGAAACCTGC
CCCAGCCCCAGTCTGGCCAGCGAGGCTACGAGTGTGTGCTCAGCATTCAAGGGGCTGTCCACCGGGTCCC
TGCCCTGCGTTTCACAGTTCCAGTGTGCAGTGC
